Addgene plasmid #68175: pPromE8 (GB0914)
Purpose: Provides the S. Lycopersicum fruit promoter E8 as a level 0 GoldenBraid part
Depositing lab: Diego Orzaez. Depositing organization: Agencia Estatal Consejo Superior de Investigaciones Científicas, M.P. Publication: GoldenBraid 2.0: a comprehensive DNA assembly framework for plant synthetic biology. Sarrion-Perdigones A, Vazquez-Vilar M, Palaci J, Castelijns B, Forment J, Ziarsolo P, Blanca J, Granell A, Orzaez D. Plant Physiol. 2013 Jul;162(3):1618-31. 10.1104/pp.113.217661 PubMed 23669743.
Backbone
  Vector backbone: pUPD
  Backbone manufacturer: self-made; derived from pGEMT-Easy manufactured by Promega
  Vector type: Synthetic Biology
Growth in bacteria
  Bacterial resistance: Ampicillin, 100 μg/mL
  Growth temperature: 37°C
  Growth strain: DH5alpha
  Copy number: High Copy
Gene/Insert
  Gene/Insert name: SlE8 promoter
  Insert size (bp): 2190
  Mutation: BsaI and BsmBI sites removed
  Cloning method: Restriction Enzyme; 5′ cloning site BsmBI (destroyed during cloning); 3′ cloning site BsmBI (destroyed during cloning)
  Sequencing primers: 5′ T7; 3′ SP6
Terms and licenses: Academic/Nonprofit Terms; Industry Terms: Not Available to Industry
Depositor comments: insert can be released with BsaI
How to cite: pPromE8 (GB0914) was a gift from Diego Orzaez (Addgene plasmid # 68175 ; http://n2t.net/addgene:68175 ; RRID:Addgene_68175)
