[The description below was written by a language model from this plasmid's Addgene catalogue record and pLannotate feature annotations shown in this document.]
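Description:
pPromE8 (GB0914) is a level 0 part plasmid for the GoldenBraid 2.0 plant synthetic biology assembly system. It is built on pUPD, the universal part domestication vector derived from pGEM-T Easy, and is a small (about 5.3 kb) high-copy E. coli plasmid. The feature table shows the expected backbone elements: a ColE1/pUC-type origin of replication, the β-lactamase gene with its own promoter for ampicillin selection, an f1 phage origin, and remnants of the lac promoter/operator and lacZα region that flank the cloning site. T7 and SP6 promoters sit on either side of the insert and serve as sequencing primer sites.

The payload is the roughly 2.2 kb E8 promoter from tomato (Solanum lycopersicum), described in the record as a fruit promoter. It has been "domesticated" by removing internal BsaI and BsmBI recognition sites, so that these type IIS enzymes cut only at the positions used for assembly. The fragment was inserted through BsmBI sites that were destroyed in the process, and it can be released with BsaI, allowing it to be joined in a defined order with other standard parts, such as coding sequences and terminators, to build plant transcriptional units. The automated annotation does not label the promoter itself. The short hits to a chicken β-actin promoter and a hornet peptide, which lie in or next to the insert region, are most likely spurious matches rather than functional elements. The plasmid carries no reporter or plant selection marker, and serves purely as a source of a promoter module for directing transgene expression in tomato fruit.
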