Features (pLannotate 1.2.2; 14 found; start..end, strand, type, name):
    130..147     +  promoter       chicken β-actin promoter (fragment): contains a 21-bp deletion relative to the standard chicken β-actin promoter
   2227..2289    -  CDS            VESPI_VESMG (fragment): Experimental evidence at protein level: Swiss-Prot protein existence level 1. Shows contractile activity on isolated ileum smooth muscle. From Vespa magnifica (Hornet).
   2301..2319    -  promoter       SP6 promoter: promoter for bacteriophage SP6 RNA polymerase
   2361..2377    -  protein_bind   lac operator: The lac repressor binds to the lac operator to inhibit transcription in E. coli. This inhibition can be relieved by adding lactose or isopropyl-β-D-thiogalactopyranoside (IPTG). lac repressor encoded by lacI
   2385..2415    -  promoter       lac promoter: promoter for the E. coli lac operon
   2430..2451    -  protein_bind   CAP binding site: CAP binding activates transcription in the presence of cAMP. E. coli catabolite activator protein
   2464..2556    -  CDS            lacI (fragment): lac repressor; lacI; The lac repressor binds to the lac operator to inhibit transcription in E. coli. This inhibition can be relieved by adding lactose or isopropyl-β-D-thiogalactopyranoside (IPTG).
   2739..3327    -  rep_origin     ori: high-copy-number ColE1/pMB1/pBR322/pUC origin of replication
   3498..4358    -  CDS            AmpR: β-lactamase; bla; confers resistance to ampicillin, carbenicillin, and related antibiotics
   4359..4463    -  promoter       AmpR promoter: bla
   4490..4540    +  misc_feature   bom (fragment): basis of mobility region from pBR322
   4541..4996    -  rep_origin     f1 ori (sequence partly withheld): f1 bacteriophage origin of replication; arrow indicates direction of (+) strand synthesis
   5000..5157    -  CDS            lacZα (fragment): LacZα fragment of β-galactosidase; lacZ fragment
   5160..5178    +  promoter       T7 promoter: promoter for bacteriophage T7 RNA polymerase
>Addgene plasmid #68175 | pPromE8 (GB0914) | depositor full sequence | sequence record 126156 | pPromE8  (GB0914) sequence 5251 bps
CTCGGGAGTCCCTAATGATATTGTTCACGTAATTAAGTTTTGTGGAAGTGAGAGAGTCCAATTTTGATAA
GAAAAGAGTCAGAAAACGTAATATTTTAAAAGTCTAAATCTTTCTACAAATAAGAGCAAATTTATTTATT
TTTTAATCCAATAAATATTAATGGAGGACAAATTCAATTCACTTGGTTGTAAAATAAACTTAAACCAATA
ACCAAAGAACTAATAAATCCTGAAGTGGAATTATTAAGGATAAATGTACATAGACAATGAAGAAATAATA
GGTTCGATGAATTAATAATAATTAAGGATGTTACAATCATCATGTGCCAAGTATATACACAATATTCTAT
GGGATTTATAATTTCGTTACTTCACTTAACTTTTGCGTAAATAAAACGAATTATCTGATATTTTATAATA
AAACAGTTATAAGAACCATCATTTTTAACAACATAGATATATTATTTCTAATAGTTTAATGATACTTTTA
AATCTTTTAAATTTTATGTTTCTTTTAGAAAATAAAAATTCAAAAAATTAAATATATTTACAAAAACTAC
AATCAAACACAACTTCATATATTAAAAGCAAAATATATTTTGAAAATTTCAAGTGTCCTAACAAATAAGA
CAAGAGGAAAATGTACGATGAGAGACATAAAGAGAACTAATAATTGAGGAGTCCTATAATATATAATAAA
GTTTATTAGTAAACTTAATTATTAAGGACTCCTAAAATATATGATAGGAGAAAATGAATGGTGAGAGATA
TTGGAAAACTTAATAATTAAGGATTTTAAAATATATGGTAAAAGATAGGCAAAGTATCCATTATCCCCTT
TTAACTTGAAGTCTACTAGGCGCATGTGAAAGTTGATTTTTTGTCACGTCATATAGCTATAACGTAAAAA
AAGAAAGTAAAATTTTTAATTTTTTTTAATATATGACATATTTTAAACGAAATATAGGACAAAATGTAAA
TGAATAGTAAAGGAAACAAAGATTAATACTTACTTTGTAAGAATTTAAGATAAATTTAAAATTTAATAGA
TCAACTTTACGTCTAGAAAGACCCATATCTAGAAGGAATTTCACGAAATCGGCCCTTATTCGAAAATAAC
TTTTAAATAATGAATTTTAAATTTTAAGAAATAATATCCAATGAATAAATGACATGTAGCATTTTACCTA
AATATTTCAACTATTTTAATCCAATATTAATTTGTTTTATTCCCAACAATAGAAAGTCTTGTGCAGACAT
TTAATCTGACTTTTCCAGTACTAAATATTAATTTTCTGAAGATTTTCGGGTTTAGTCCACAAGTTTTAGT
GAGAAGTTTTGCTCAAATTTTAGGTGAGAAGGTTTGATATTTATCTTTTGTTAAATTAATTTATCTAGGT
GACTATTATTTATTTAAGTAGAAATTCATATCATTACTTTTGCCAACTTGTAGTCATAATAGGAGTAGGT
GTATATGATGAAGGAATAAACAAGTTCAGTGAAGTGATTAAAATAAAATATAATTTAGGTGTACATCAAA
TAAAAACCTTAAAGTTTAGAAAGGCACCGAATAATTTTGCATAGAAGATATTAGTAAATTTATAAAAATA
AAAGAAATGTAGTTGTCAAGTTGTCTTCTTTTTTTTGGATAAAAATAGCAGTTGGCTTATGTCATTCTTT
TACAACCTCCATGCCACTTGTCCAATTGTTGACACTTAACTAATTAGTTTGATTCATGTATGAATACTAA
ATAATTTTTTAGGACTGACTCAAATATTTTTATATTATCATAGTAATATTTATCTAATTTTTAGGACCAC
TTATTACTAAATAATAAATTAACTACTACTATATTATTGTTGTGAAACAACAACGTTTTGGTTGTTATGA
TGAAACGTACACTATATCAGTATGAAAAATTCAAAACGATTAGTATAAATTATATTGAAAATTTGATATT
TTTCTATTCTTAATCAGACGTATTGGGTTTCATATTTTAAAAAGGGACTAAACTTAGAAGAGAAGTTTGT
TTGAAACTACTTTTGTCTCTTTCTTGTTCCCATTTCTCTCTTAGATTTCAAAAAGTGAACTACTTTATCT
CCTTCTTTGTTCACATTTTATTTTATTCTATTATAAATATGGCATCCTCATATTGAGATTTTTAGAAATT
ATTCTAATCATTCACAGTGCAAAAGAAGAATGCGAGACCACTCATCGCCCAATCACTAGTGAATTCGCGG
CCGCCTGCAGGTCGACCATATGGGAGAGCTCCCAACGCGTTGGATGCATAGCTTGAGTATTCTATAGTGT
CACCTAAATAGCTTGGCGTAATCATGGTCATAGCTGTTTCCTGTGTGAAATTGTTATCCGCTCACAATTC
CACACAACATACGAGCCGGAAGCATAAAGTGTAAAGCCTGGGGTGCCTAATGAGTGAGCTAACTCACATT
AATTGCGTTGCGCTCACTGCCCGCTTTCCAGTCGGGAAACCTGTCGTGCCAGCTGCATTAATGAATCGGC
CAACGCGCGGGGAGAGGCGGTTTGCGTATTGGGCGCTCTTCCGCTTCCTCGCTCACTGACTCGCTGCGCT
CGGTCGTTCGGCTGCGGCGAGCGGTATCAGCTCACTCAAAGGCGGTAATACGGTTATCCACAGAATCAGG
GGATAACGCAGGAAAGAACATGTGAGCAAAAGGCCAGCAAAAGGCCAGGAACCGTAAAAAGGCCGCGTTG
CTGGCGTTTTTCCATAGGCTCCGCCCCCCTGACGAGCATCACAAAAATCGACGCTCAAGTCAGAGGTGGC
GAAACCCGACAGGACTATAAAGATACCAGGCGTTTCCCCCTGGAAGCTCCCTCGTGCGCTCTCCTGTTCC
GACCCTGCCGCTTACCGGATACCTGTCCGCCTTTCTCCCTTCGGGAAGCGTGGCGCTTTCTCATAGCTCA
CGCTGTAGGTATCTCAGTTCGGTGTAGGTCGTTCGCTCCAAGCTGGGCTGTGTGCACGAACCCCCCGTTC
AGCCCGACCGCTGCGCCTTATCCGGTAACTATCGTCTTGAGTCCAACCCGGTAAGACACGACTTATCGCC
ACTGGCAGCAGCCACTGGTAACAGGATTAGCAGAGCGAGGTATGTAGGCGGTGCTACAGAGTTCTTGAAG
TGGTGGCCTAACTACGGCTACACTAGAAGAACAGTATTTGGTATCTGCGCTCTGCTGAAGCCAGTTACCT
TCGGAAAAAGAGTTGGTAGCTCTTGATCCGGCAAACAAACCACCGCTGGTAGCGGTGGTTTTTTTGTTTG
CAAGCAGCAGATTACGCGCAGAAAAAAAGGATCTCAAGAAGATCCTTTGATCTTTTCTACGGGGTCTGAC
GCTCAGTGGAACGAAAACTCACGTTAAGGGATTTTGGTCATGAGATTATCAAAAAGGATCTTCACCTAGA
TCCTTTTAAATTAAAAATGAAGTTTTAAATCAATCTAAAGTATATATGAGTAAACTTGGTCTGACAGTTA
CCAATGCTTAATCAGTGAGGCACCTATCTCAGCGATCTGTCTATTTCGTTCATCCATAGTTGCCTGACTC
CCCGTCGTGTAGATAACTACGATACGGGAGGGCTTACCATCTGGCCCCAGTGCTGCAATGATACCGCGCG
ACCCACGCTCACCGGCTCCAGATTTATCAGCAATAAACCAGCCAGCCGGAAGGGCCGAGCGCAGAAGTGG
TCCTGCAACTTTATCCGCCTCCATCCAGTCTATTAATTGTTGCCGGGAAGCTAGAGTAAGTAGTTCGCCA
GTTAATAGTTTGCGCAACGTTGTTGCCATTGCTACAGGCATCGTGGTGTCACGCTCGTCGTTTGGTATGG
CTTCATTCAGCTCCGGTTCCCAACGATCAAGGCGAGTTACATGATCCCCCATGTTGTGCAAAAAAGCGGT
TAGCTCCTTCGGTCCTCCGATCGTTGTCAGAAGTAAGTTGGCCGCAGTGTTATCACTCATGGTTATGGCA
GCACTGCATAATTCTCTTACTGTCATGCCATCCGTAAGATGCTTTTCTGTGACTGGTGAGTACTCAACCA
AGTCATTCTGAGAATAGTGTATGCGGCGACCGAGTTGCTCTTGCCCGGCGTCAATACGGGATAATACCGC
GCCACATAGCAGAACTTTAAAAGTGCTCATCATTGGAAAACGTTCTTCGGGGCGAAAACTCTCAAGGATC
TTACCGCTGTTGAGATCCAGTTCGATGTAACCCACTCGTGCACCCAACTGATCTTCAGCATCTTTTACTT
TCACCAGCGTTTCTGGGTGAGCAAAAACAGGAAGGCAAAATGCCGCAAAAAAGGGAATAAGGGCGACACG
GAAATGTTGAATACTCATACTCTTCCTTTTTCAATATTATTGAAGCATTTATCAGGGTTATTGTCTCATG
AGCGGATACATATTTGAATGTATTTAGAAAAATAAACAAATAGGGGTTCCGCGCACATTTCCCCGAAAAG
TGCCACCTGATGCGGTGTGAAATACCGCACAGATGCGTAAGGAGAAAATACCGCATCAGGAAATTGTAAG
CGTTAATATTTTGTTAAAATTCGCGTTAAATTTTTGTTAAATCAGCTCATTTTTTAACCAATAGGCCGAA
ATCGGCAAAATCCCTTATAAATCAAAAGAATAGACCGAGATAGGGT
[37 nt withheld, positions 4667-4703]
AAAGAACGTGGACTCCAACGTCAAAGGGCGAAAAACCGTCTATCAGGGCGCTGGCCCACTACGTGAACCA
TCACCCT
[91 nt withheld, positions 4781-4871]
G
[124 nt withheld, positions 4873-4996]
CCATTCGCCATTCAGGCTGCGCAACTGTTGGGAAGGGCGATCGGTGCGGGCCTCTTCGCTATTACGCCAG
CTGGCGAAAGGGGGATGTGCTGCAAGGCGATTAAGTTGGGTAACGCCAGGGTTTTCCCAGTCACGACGTT
GTAAAACGACGGCCAGTGAATTGTAATACGACTCACTATAGGGCGAATTGGGCCCGACGTCGCATGCTCC
CGGCCGCCATGGCGGCCGCGGGAATTCGATTGGGCGATGAGTGGT
