>Addgene plasmid #68175 | pPromE8 (GB0914) | addgene partial sequence | sequence record 125542 | SP6 5'-ATTTAGGTGACACTATAG-3'
GGTCGACCTGCAGGCGGCCGCGAATTCACTAGTGATTGGGCGATGAGTGGTCTCGCATTCTTCTTTTGCA
CTGTGAATGATTAGAATAATTTCTAAAAATCTCAATATGAGGATGCCATATTTATAATAGAATAAAATAA
AATGTGAACAAAGAAGGAGATAAAGTAGTTCACTTTTTGAAATCTAAGAGAGAAATGGGAACAAGAAAGA
GACAAAAGTAGTTTCAAACAAACTTCTCTTCTAAGTTTAGTCCCTTTTTAAAATATGAAACCCAATACGT
CTGATTAAGAATAGAAAAATATCAAATTTTCAATATAATTTATACTAATCGTTTTGAATTTTTCATACTG
ATATAGTGTACGTTTCATCATAACAACCAAAACGTTGTTGTTTCACAACAATAATATAGTAGTAGTTAAT
TTATTATTTAGTAATAAGTGGTCCTAAAAATTAGATAAATATTACTATGATAATATAAAAATATTTGAGT
CAGTCCTAAAAAATTATTTAGTATTCATACATGAATCAAACTAATTAGTTAAGTGTCAACAATTGGACAA
GTGGCATGGAGGTTGTAAAAGAATGACATAAGCCAACTGCTATTTTTATCCAAAAAAAAGAAGACAACTT
GACAACTACATTTCTTTTATTTTTATAAATTTACTAATATCTTCTATGCAAAATTATTCGGTGCCTTTCT
AAACTTTAAGGTTTTTATTTGATGTACACCTAAATTATATTTTATTTTAATCACTTCACTGAACTTGTTT
ATTCCTTCATCATATACACCTACTCCTATTATGACTACAAGTTGGC
