>Addgene plasmid #68175 | pPromE8 (GB0914) | addgene partial sequence | sequence record 126155 | T7 5'-TAATACGACTCACTATAGGG-3'
CCGGCCGCCATGGCGGCCGCGGGAATTCGATTGGGCGATGAGTGGTCTCGGGAGTCCCTAATGATATTGT
TCACGTAATTAAGTTTTGTGGAAGTGAGAGAGTCCAATTTTGATAAGAAAAGAGTCAGAAAACGTAATAT
TTTAAAAGTCTAAATCTTTCTACAAATAAGAGCAAATTTATTTATTTTTTAATCCAATAAATATTAATGG
AGGACAAATTCAATTCACTTGGTTGTAAAATAAACTTAAACCAATAACCAAAGAACTAATAAATCCTGAA
GTGGAATTATTAAGGATAAATGTACATAGACAATGAAGAAATAATAGGTTCGATGAATTAATAATAATTA
AGGATGTTACAATCATCATGTGCCAAGTATATACACAATATTCTATGGGATTTATAATTTCGTTACTTCA
CTTAACTTTTGCGTAAATAAAACGAATTATCTGATATTTTATAATAAAACAGTTATAAGAACCATCATTT
TTAACAACATAGATATATTATTTCTAATAGTTTAATGATACTTTTAAATCTTTTAAATTTTATGTTTCTT
TTAGAAAATAAAAATTCAAAAAATTAAATATATTTACAAAAACTACAATCAAACACAACTTCATATATTA
AAAGCAAAATATATTTTGAAAATTTCAAGTGTCCTAACAAATAAGACAAGAGGAAAATGTACGATGAGAG
ACATAAAGAGAACTAATAATTGAGGAGTCCTATAATATATAATAAAGTTTATTAGTAAACTTAATTATTA
AGGACTCCTAAAATATATGATAGGAGAAAATGAATGGTGAGAGATATTGGAAAACTTAATAATTAAGGAT
TTTAAAATATATGGTAAAAGATAGGCAAAGTATCCATTATCCCCTTTTAACTTGAAGTCTACTAGGCGCA
TGTGAAAGTTGATT
